>Addgene plasmid #54680 | mOrange-C1 | addgene full sequence | sequence record 159518 | Addgene NGS Result
ATATATGGAGTTCCGCGTTACATAACTTACGGTAAATGGCCCGCCTGGCTGACCGCCCAACGACCCCCGC
CCATTGACGTCAATAATGACGTATGTTCCCATAGTAACGCCAATAGGGACTTTCCATTGACGTCAATGGG
TGGAGTATTTACGGTAAACTGCCCACTTGGCAGTACATCAAGTGTATCATATGCCAAGTACGCCCCCTAT
TGACGTCAATGACGGTAAATGGCCCGCCTGGCATTATGCCCAGTACATGACCTTATGGGACTTTCCTACT
TGGCAGTACATCTACGTATTAGTCATCGCTATTACCATGGTGATGCGGTTTTGGCAGTACATCAATGGGC
GTGGATAGCGGTTTGACTCACGGGGATTTCCAAGTCTCCACCCCATTGACGTCAATGGGAGTTTGTTTTG
GCACCAAAATCAACGGGACTTTCCAAAATGTCGTAACAACTCCGCCCCATTGACGCAAATGGGCGGTAGG
CGTGTACGGTGGGAGGTCTATATAAGCAGAGCTGGTTTAGTGAACCGTCAGATCCGCTAGCGCTACCGGT
CGCCACCATGGTGAGCAAGGGCGAGGAGAATAACATGGCCATCATCAAGGAGTTCATGCGCTTCAAGGTG
CGCATGGAGGGCTCCGTGAACGGCCACGAGTTCGAGATCGAGGGCGAGGGCGAGGGCCGCCCCTACGAGG
GCTTTCAGACCGCTAAGCTGAAGGTGACCAAGGGTGGCCCCCTGCCCTTCGCCTGGGACATCCTGTCCCC
TCAGTTCACCTACGGCTCCAAGGCCTACGTGAAGCACCCCGCCGACATCCCCGACTACTTCAAGCTGTCC
TTCCCCGAGGGCTTCAAGTGGGAGCGCGTGATGAACTTCGAGGACGGCGGCGTGGTGACCGTGACCCAGG
ACTCCTCCCTGCAGGACGGCGAGTTCATCTACAAGGTGAAGCTGCGCGGCACCAACTTCCCCTCCGACGG
CCCCGTAATGCAGAAGAAGACCATGGGCTGGGAGGCCTCCTCCGAGCGGATGTACCCCGAGGACGGCGCC
CTGAAGGGCGAGATCAAGATGAGGCTGAAGCTGAAGGACGGCGGCCACTACACCTCCGAGGTCAAGACCA
CCTACAAGGCCAAGAAGCCCGTGCAGCTGCCCGGCGCCTACATCGTCGGCATCAAGTTGGACATCACCTC
CCACAACGAGGACTACACCATCGTGGAACAGTACGAACGCGCCGAGGGCCGCCACTCCACCGGCGGCATG
GACGAGCTGTACAAGTCCGGACTCAGATCTCGAGCTCAAGCTTCGAATTCTGCAGTCGACGGTACCGCGG
GCCCGGGATCCACCGGATCTAGATAACTGATCATAATCAGCCATACCACATTTGTAGAGGTTTTACTTGC
TTTAAAAAACCTCCCACACCTCCCCCTGAACCTGAAACATAAAATGAATGCAATTGTTGTTGTTAACTTG
TTTATTGCAGCTTATAATGGTTACAAATAAAGCAATAGCATCACAAATTTCACAAATAAAGCATTTTTTT
CACTGCATTCTAGTTGTGGTTTGTCCAAACTCATCAATGTATCTTAACGCGTAAATTGTAAGCGTTAATA
TTTTGTTAAAATTCGCGTTAAATTTTTGTTAAATCAGCTCATTTTTTAACCAATAGGCCGAAATCGGCAA
AATCCCTTATAAATCAAAAGAATAGACCGAGATAGGGT
[37 nt withheld, positions 1719-1755]
AAAGAACGTGGACTCCAACGTCAAAGG
[49 nt withheld, positions 1783-1831]
T
[91 nt withheld, positions 1833-1923]
G
[124 nt withheld, positions 1925-2048]
CAGGTGGCACTTTTCGGGGAAATGTGCGCGGAACCCCTATTTGTTTATTTTTCTAAATACATTCAAATAT
GTATCCGCTCATGAGACAATAACCCTGATAAATGCTTCAATAATATTGAAAAAGGAAGAGTCCTGAGGCG
GAAAGAACCAGCTGTGGAATGTGTGTCAGTTAGGGTGTGGAAAGTCCCCAGGCTCCCCAGCAGGCAGAAG
TATGCAAAGCATGCATCTCAATTAGTCAGCAACCAGGTGTGGAAAGTCCCCAGGCTCCCCAGCAGGCAGA
AGTATGCAAAGCATGCATCTCAATTAGTCAGCAACCATAGTCCCGCCCCTAACTCCGCCCATCCCGCCCC
TAACTCCGCCCAGTTCCGCCCATTCTCCGCCCCATGGCTGACTAATTTTTTTTATTTATGCAGAGGCCGA
GGCCGCCTCGGCCTCTGAGCTATTCCAGAAGTAGTGAGGAGGCTTTTTTGGAGGCCTAGGCTTTTGCAAA
GATCGATCAAGAGACAGGATGAGGATCGTTTCGCATGATTGAACAAGATGGATTGCACGCAGGTTCTCCG
GCCGCTTGGGTGGAGAGGCTATTCGGCTATGACTGGGCACAACAGACAATCGGCTGCTCTGATGCCGCCG
TGTTCCGGCTGTCAGCGCAGGGGCGCCCGGTTCTTTTTGTCAAGACCGACCTGTCCGGTGCCCTGAATGA
ACTGCAAGACGAGGCAGCGCGGCTATCGTGGCTGGCCACGACGGGCGTTCCTTGCGCAGCTGTGCTCGAC
GTTGTCACTGAAGCGGGAAGGGACTGGCTGCTATTGGGCGAAGTGCCGGGGCAGGATCTCCTGTCATCTC
ACCTTGCTCCTGCCGAGAAAGTATCCATCATGGCTGATGCAATGCGGCGGCTGCATACGCTTGATCCGGC
TACCTGCCCATTCGACCACCAAGCGAAACATCGCATCGAGCGAGCACGTACTCGGATGGAAGCCGGTCTT
GTCGATCAGGATGATCTGGACGAAGAGCATCAGGGGCTCGCGCCAGCCGAACTGTTCGCCAGGCTCAAGG
CGAGCATGCCCGACGGCGAGGATCTCGTCGTGACCCATGGCGATGCCTGCTTGCCGAATATCATGGTGGA
AAATGGCCGCTTTTCTGGATTCATCGACTGTGGCCGGCTGGGTGTGGCGGACCGCTATCAGGACATAGCG
TTGGCTACCCGTGATATTGCTGAAGAGCTTGGCGGCGAATGGGCTGACCGCTTCCTCGTGCTTTACGGTA
TCGCCGCTCCCGATTCGCAGCGCATCGCCTTCTATCGCCTTCTTGACGAGTTCTTCTGAGCGGGACTCTG
GGGTTCGAAATGACCGACCAAGCGACGCCCAACCTGCCATCACGAGATTTCGATTCCACCGCCGCCTTCT
ATGAAAGGTTGGGCTTCGGAATCGTTTTCCGGGACGCCGGCTGGATGATCCTCCAGCGCGGGGATCTCAT
GCTGGAGTTCTTCGCCCACCCTAGGGGGAGGCTAACTGAAACACGGAAGGAGACAATACCGGAAGGAACC
CGCGCTATGACGGCAATAAAAAGACAGAATAAAACGCACGGTGTTGGGTCGTTTGTTCATAAACGCGGGG
TTCGGTCCCAGGGCTGGCACTCTGTCGATACCCCACCGAGACCCCATTGGGGCCAATACGCCCGCGTTTC
TTCCTTTTCCCCACCCCACCCCCCAAGTTCGGGTGAAGGCCCAGGGCTCGCAGCCAACGTCGGGGCGGCA
GGCCCTGCCATAGCCTCAGGTTACTCATATATACTTTAGATTGATTTAAAACTTCATTTTTAATTTAAAA
GGATCTAGGTGAAGATCCTTTTTGATAATCTCATGACCAAAATCCCTTAACGTGAGTTTTCGTTCCACTG
AGCGTCAGACCCCGTAGAAAAGATCAAAGGATCTTCTTGAGATCCTTTTTTTCTGCGCGTAATCTGCTGC
TTGCAAACAAAAAAACCACCGCTACCAGCGGTGGTTTGTTTGCCGGATCAAGAGCTACCAACTCTTTTTC
CGAAGGTAACTGGCTTCAGCAGAGCGCAGATACCAAATACTGTTCTTCTAGTGTAGCCGTAGTTAGGCCA
CCACTTCAAGAACTCTGTAGCACCGCCTACATACCTCGCTCTGCTAATCCTGTTACCAGTGGCTGCTGCC
AGTGGCGATAAGTCGTGTCTTACCGGGTTGGACTCAAGACGATAGTTACCGGATAAGGCGCAGCGGTCGG
GCTGAACGGGGGGTTCGTGCACACAGCCCAGCTTGGAGCGAACGACCTACACCGAACTGAGATACCTACA
GCGTGAGCTATGAGAAAGCGCCACGCTTCCCGAAGGGAGAAAGGCGGACAGGTATCCGGTAAGCGGCAGG
GTCGGAACAGGAGAGCGCACGAGGGAGCTTCCAGGGGGAAACGCCTGGTATCTTTATAGTCCTGTCGGGT
TTCGCCACCTCTGACTTGAGCGTCGATTTTTGTGATGCTCGTCAGGGGGGCGGAGCCTATGGAAAAACGC
CAGCAACGCGGCCTTTTTACGGTTCCTGGCCTTTTGCTGGCCTTTTGCTCACATGTTCTTTCCTGCGTTA
TCCCCTGATTCTGTGGATAACCGTATTACCGCCATGCATTAGTTATTAATAGTAATCAATTACGGGGTCA
TTAGTTCATAGCCC
Features (pLannotate 1.2.2; 15 found; start..end, strand, type, name):
     16..319     +  enhancer       CMV enhancer: human cytomegalovirus immediate early enhancer
    320..523     +  promoter       CMV promoter: human cytomegalovirus (CMV) immediate early promoter
    568..1275    +  CDS            mOrange: mOrange is a basic (constitutively fluorescent) orange fluorescent protein published in 2004, derived from Discosoma sp.. It has high acid sensitivity.
   1276..1341    +  misc_feature   MCS: multiple cloning site
   1358..1442    +  CDS            large T antigen (fragment): large T antigen from SV40 (simian virus 40)
   1465..1586    +  polyA_signal   SV40 poly(A) signal: SV40 polyadenylation signal
   1620..2048    -  rep_origin     f1 ori (sequence partly withheld): f1 bacteriophage origin of replication; arrow indicates direction of (+) strand synthesis
   2075..2179    +  promoter       AmpR promoter: bla
   2181..2538    +  promoter       SV40 promoter: SV40 enhancer and early promoter
   2573..3367    +  CDS            NeoR/KanR: aminoglycoside phosphotransferase from Tn5; aph(3')-II (or nptII); confers resistance to neomycin, kanamycin, and G418 (Geneticin®)
   3388..3540    +  CDS            ble (fragment): BLE_KLEPN - Experimental evidence at protein level: Swiss-Prot protein existence level 1. Binding protein with a strong affinity to the bleomycin family of antibiotics. Binds to CL990; an antimitotic-antibiotic compound. From Klebsiella pneumoniae.
   3599..3646    +  polyA_signal   HSV TK poly(A) signal: herpes simplex virus thymidine kinase polyadenylation signal (Cole and Stacy, 1985)
   3737..3753    -  polyA_signal   bGH poly(A) signal (fragment): bovine growth hormone polyadenylation signal
   3975..4563    +  rep_origin     ori: high-copy-number ColE1/pMB1/pBR322/pUC origin of replication
   4678..4722    +  enhancer       CMV enhancer (fragment): human cytomegalovirus immediate early enhancer
