[The description below was written by a language model from this plasmid's Addgene catalogue record and pLannotate feature annotations shown in this document.]
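Description:
mOrange-C1 is an empty mammalian expression backbone of the "C1" cloning-vector type, designed for making fusions in which the orange fluorescent protein mOrange sits at the N terminus of a protein of interest. The catalogue lists the backbone as about 4.75 kb, while the sequenced record that was annotated is 4,722 nt. No insert is present. Expression is driven by the human cytomegalovirus immediate early enhancer and promoter, followed by the mOrange coding sequence, a multiple cloning site placed directly after it, and an SV40 polyadenylation signal. A gene cloned in frame into the multiple cloning site is therefore expressed as an mOrange-tagged fusion. Left empty, the vector should express mOrange with a short linker-derived tail. mOrange is a constitutively fluorescent protein derived from Discosoma sp., recorded here with excitation at 548 nm and emission at 562 nm, and it is noted to be highly acid sensitive.

The plasmid is propagated in E. coli at high copy from a ColE1/pUC-type origin, and it also carries an f1 phage origin, which allows single-stranded DNA production. A single Tn5 aminoglycoside phosphotransferase gene (NeoR/KanR) serves both hosts. A bacterial bla-type promoter upstream gives kanamycin resistance in bacteria, and the adjacent SV40 enhancer/early promoter, together with the HSV TK polyadenylation signal, gives G418 resistance for selecting stably transfected mammalian cells. The short large T antigen, ble and bGH poly(A) fragments in the feature table are probably partial annotation matches or sequence remnants rather than functional parts. The vector is typically used to build orange fluorescent fusion proteins for localization and live-cell imaging studies, and the associated publication concerns photoconversion in orange and red fluorescent proteins.
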