Addgene plasmid #54680: mOrange-C1
Purpose: (Empty Backbone) Localization: C1 Cloning Vector, Excitation: 548, Emission: 562
Depositing lab: Michael Davidson. Depositing organization: Florida State University, Tallahassee. Publication: Photoconversion in orange and red fluorescent proteins. Kremers GJ, Hazelwood KL, Murphy CS, Davidson MW, Piston DW. Nat Methods. 2009 May;6(5):355-8. doi: 10.1038/nmeth.1319. Epub 2009 Apr 12. PubMed 19363494.
Backbone
  Vector backbone: mOrange-C1
  Backbone size (bp): 4750
  Vector type: Mammalian Expression
  Selectable markers: Neomycin (select with G418)
  Tag / fusion protein: mOrange (N terminal on backbone)
Growth in bacteria
  Bacterial resistance: Kanamycin, 50 μg/mL
  Growth temperature: 37°C
  Growth strain: DH5alpha
  Copy number: High Copy
Gene/Insert
  Gene/Insert name: None
  Tag / fusion protein: mOrange (N terminal on backbone)
Terms and licenses: Academic/Nonprofit Terms; Industry Terms: Not Available to Industry
Depositor comments: . Excitation = 548; Emission = 562
How to cite: mOrange-C1 was a gift from Michael Davidson (Addgene plasmid # 54680 ; http://n2t.net/addgene:54680 ; RRID:Addgene_54680)
