>Addgene plasmid #54680 | mOrange-C1 | depositor partial sequence | sequence record 85077 | insert sequence
GGCGGTAGGCGTGTACGGTGGGAGGTCTATATAAGCAGAGCTGGTTTAGTGAACCGTCAGATCCGCTAGC
GCTACCGGTCGCCACCATGGTGAGCAAGGGCGAGGAGAATAACATGGCCATCATCAAGGAGTTCATGCGC
TTCAAGGTGCGCATGGAGGGCTCCGTGAACGGCCACGAGTTCGAGATCGAGGGCGAGGGCGAGGGCCGCC
CCTACGAGGGCTTTCAGACCGCTAAGCTGAAGGTGACCAAGGGTGGCCCCCTGCCCTTCGCCTGGGACAT
CCTGTCCCCTCAGTTCACCTACGGCTCCAAGGCCTACGTGAAGCACCCCGCCGACATCCCCGACTACTTC
AAGCTGTCCTTCCCCGAGGGCTTCAAGTGGGAGCGCGTGATGAACTTCGAGGACGGCGGCGTGGTGACCG
TGACCCAGGACTCCTCCCTGCAGGACGGCGAGTTCATCTACAAGGTGAAGCTGCGCGGCACCAACTTCCC
CTCCGACGGCCCCGTAATGCAGAAGAAGACCATGGGCTGGGAGGCCTCCTCCGAGCGGATGTACCCCGAG
GACGGCGCCCTGAAGGGCGAGATCAAGATGAGGCTGAAGCTGAAGGACGGCGGCCACTACACCTCCGAGG
TCAAGACCACCTACAAGGCCAAGAAGCCCGTGCAGCTGCCCGGCGCCTACATCGTCGGCATCAAGTTGGA
CATCACCTCCCACAACGAGGACTACACCATCGTGGAACAGTACGAACGCGCCGAGGGCCGCCACTCCACC
GGCGGCATGGACGAGCTGTACAAGTCCGGACTCAGATCTCGAGCTCAAGCTTCGAATTCTGCAGTCGACG
GTACCGCGGGCCCGGGATCCACCGGATCTAGATAACTGATCATAATCAGCCATACCACATTTGTAGAGGT
TTTACTTGCTTTAAAAACCTCCCACACCTCCCCCTGAACCTGAAACATAAAATGAATGCAATTGTTGTTG
TTAACTTGTTTATT
