>Addgene plasmid #54680 | mOrange-C1 | addgene partial sequence | sequence record 91822 | CMV-F 5'-CGCAAATGGGCGGTAGGCGTG-3'
GTGAACCGTCAGATCCGCTAGCGCTACCGGTCGCCACCATGGTGAGCAAGGGCGAGGAGAATAACATGGC
CATCATCAAGGAGTTCATGCGCTTCAAGGTGCGCATGGAGGGCTCCGTGAACGGCCACGAGTTCGAGATC
GAGGGCGAGGGCGAGGGCCGCCCCTACGAGGGCTTTCAGACCGCTAAGCTGAAGGTGACCAAGGGTGGCC
CCCTGCCCTTCGCCTGGGACATCCTGTCCCCTCAGTTCACCTACGGCTCCAAGGCCTACGTGAAGCACCC
CGCCGACATCCCCGACTACTTCAAGCTGTCCTTCCCCGAGGGCTTCAAGTGGGAGCGCGTGATGAACTTC
GAGGACGGCGGCGTGGTGACCGTGACCCAGGACTCCTCCCTGCAGGACGGCGAGTTCATCTACAAGGTGA
AGCTGCGCGGCACCAACTTCCCCTCCGACGGCCCCGTAATGCAGAAGAAGACCATGGGCTGGGAGGCCTC
CTCCGAGCGGATGTACCCCGAGGACGGCGCCCTGAAGGGCGAGATCAAGATGAGGCTGAAGCTGAAGGAC
GGCGGCCACTACACCTCCGAGGTCAAGACCACCTACAAGGCCAAGAAGCCCGTGCAGCTGCCCGGCGCCT
ACATCGTCGGCATCAAGTTGGACATCACCTCCCACAACGAGGACTACACCATCGTGGAACAGTACGAACG
CGCCGAGGGCCGCCACTCCACCGGCGGCATGGACGAGCTGTACAAGTCCGGACTCAGATCTCGAGCTCAA
GCTTCGAATTCTGCAGTCGACGGTACCGCGGGCCCGGGATCCACCGGATCTAGATAACTGATCATAATCA
GCCATACCACATTTGTAGAGGTT
